>Addgene plasmid #203290 | A*36:01:01 | addgene full sequence | sequence record 399783 | Addgene NGS Result
GACGGATCGGGAGATCTCCCGATCCCCTATGGTGCACTCTCAGTACAATCTGCTCTGATGCCGCATAGTT
AAGCCAGTATCTGCTCCCTGCTTGTGTGTTGGAGGTCGCTGAGTAGTGCGCGAGCAAAATTTAAGCTACA
ACAAGGCAAGGCTTGACCGACAATTGCATGAAGAATCTGCTTAGGGTTAGGCGTTTTGCGCTGCTTCGCG
ATGTACGGGCCAGATATACGCGTTGACATTGATTATTGACTAGTTATTAATAGTAATCAATTACGGGGTC
ATTAGTTCATAGCCCATATATGGAGTTCCGCGTTACATAACTTACGGTAAATGGCCCGCCTGGCTGACCG
CCCAACGACCCCCGCCCATTGACGTCAATAATGACGTATGTTCCCATAGTAACGCCAATAGGGACTTTCC
ATTGACGTCAATGGGTGGAGTATTTACGGTAAACTGCCCACTTGGCAGTACATCAAGTGTATCATATGCC
AAGTACGCCCCCTATTGACGTCAATGACGGTAAATGGCCCGCCTGGCATTATGCCCAGTACATGACCTTA
TGGGACTTTCCTACTTGGCAGTACATCTACGTATTAGTCATCGCTATTACCATGGTGATGCGGTTTTGGC
AGTACATCAATGGGCGTGGATAGCGGTTTGACTCACGGGGATTTCCAAGTCTCCACCCCATTGACGTCAA
TGGGAGTTTGTTTTGGCACCAAAATCAACGGGACTTTCCAAAATGTCGTAACAACTCCGCCCCATTGACG
CAAATGGGCGGTAGGCGTGTACGGTGGGAGGTCTATATAAGCAGAGCTCTCTGGCTAACTAGAGAACCCA
CTGCTTACTGGCTTATCGAAATTAATACGACTCACTATAGGGAGACCCAAGCTGGCTAGCGTTTAAACTT
AAGCTTGGTACCGAGCTCGGATCCATGGCCGTCATGGCGCCCCGAACCCTCCTCCTGCTACTCTCGGGGG
CCCTGGCCCTGACCCAGACCTGGGCGGGCTCCCACTCCATGAGGTATTTCTTCACATCCGTGTCCCGGCC
CGGCCGCGGGGAGCCCCGCTTCATCGCCGTGGGCTACGTGGACGACACGCAGTTCGTGCGGTTCGACAGC
GACGCCGCGAGCCAGAAGATGGAGCCGCGGGCGCCGTGGATAGAGCAGGAGGGGCCGGAGTATTGGGACC
AGGAGACACGGAATATGAAGGCCCACTCACAGACTGACCGAGCGAACCTGGGGACCCTGCGCGGCTACTA
CAACCAGAGCGAGGACGGTTCTCACACCATCCAGATAATGTATGGCTGCGACGTGGGGCCGGACGGGCGC
TTCCTCCGCGGGTACCGGCAGGACGCCTACGACGGCAAGGATTACATCGCCCTGAACGAGGACCTGCGCT
CTTGGACCGCGGCGGACATGGCAGCTCAGATCACCAAGCGCAAGTGGGAGGCGGTCCATGCGGCGGAGCA
GCGGAGAGTCTACCTGGAGGGCACGTGCGTGGAGTGGCTCCGCAGATACCTGGAGAACGGGAAGGAGACG
CTGCAGCGCACGGACCCCCCCAAGACACATATGACCCACCACCCCATCTCTGACCATGAGGCCACCCTGA
GGTGCTGGGCCCTGGGCTTCTACCCTGCGGAGATCACACTGACCTGGCAGCGGGATGGGGAGGACCAGAC
CCAGGACACGGAGCTCGTGGAGACCAGGCCTGCAGGGGATGGAACCTTCCAGAAGTGGGCGGCTGTGGTG
GTGCCTTCTGGAGAGGAGCAGAGATACACCTGCCATGTGCAGCATGAGGGTCTGCCCAAGCCCCTCACCC
TGAGATGGGAGCTGTCTTCCCAGCCCACCATCCCCATCGTGGGCATCATTGCTGGCCTGGTTCTCCTTGG
AGCTGTGATCACTGGAGCTGTGGTCGCTGCCGTGATGTGGAGGAGGAAGAGCTCAGATAGAAAAGGAGGG
AGTTACACTCAGGCTGCAAGCAGTGACAGTGCCCAGGGCTCTGATGTGTCTCTCACAGCTTGTAAAGTGT
GAGAATTCTGCAGATATCCAGCACAGTGGCGGCCGCTCGAGTCTAGAGGGCCCGTTTAAACCCGCTGATC
AGCCTCGACTGTGCCTTCTAGTTGCCAGCCATCTGTTGTTTGCCCCTCCCCCGTGCCTTCCTTGACCCTG
GAAGGTGCCACTCCCACTGTCCTTTCCTAATAAAATGAGGAAATTGCATCGCATTGTCTGAGTAGGTGTC
ATTCTATTCTGGGGGGTGGGGTGGGGCAGGACAGCAAGGGGGAGGATTGGGAAGACAATAGCAGGCATGC
TGGGGATGCGGTGGGCTCTATGGCTTCTGAGGCGGAAAGAACCAGCTGGGGCTCTAGGGGGTATCCCC
[124 nt withheld, positions 2379-2502]
C
[91 nt withheld, positions 2504-2594]
A
[49 nt withheld, positions 2596-2644]
CCTTTGACGTTGGAGTCCACGTTCTTT
[37 nt withheld, positions 2672-2708]
ACCCTATCTCGGTCTATTCTTTTGATTTATAAGGGATTTTGCCGATTTCGGCCTATTGGTTAAAAAATGA
GCTGATTTAACAAAAATTTAACGCGAATTAATTCTGTGGAATGTGTGTCAGTTAGGGTGTGGAAAGTCCC
CAGGCTCCCCAGCAGGCAGAAGTATGCAAAGCATGCATCTCAATTAGTCAGCAACCAGGTGTGGAAAGTC
CCCAGGCTCCCCAGCAGGCAGAAGTATGCAAAGCATGCATCTCAATTAGTCAGCAACCATAGTCCCGCCC
CTAACTCCGCCCATCCCGCCCCTAACTCCGCCCAGTTCCGCCCATTCTCCGCCCCATGGCTGACTAATTT
TTTTTATTTATGCAGAGGCCGAGGCCGCCTCTGCCTCTGAGCTATTCCAGAAGTAGTGAGGAGGCTTTTT
TGGAGGCCTAGGCTTTTGCAAAAAGCTCCCGGGAGCTTGTATATCCATTTTCGGATCTGATCAAGAGACA
GGATGAGGATCGTTTCGCATGATTGAACAAGATGGATTGCACGCAGGTTCTCCGGCCGCTTGGGTGGAGA
GGCTATTCGGCTATGACTGGGCACAACAGACAATCGGCTGCTCTGATGCCGCCGTGTTCCGGCTGTCAGC
GCAGGGGCGCCCGGTTCTTTTTGTCAAGACCGACCTGTCCGGTGCCCTGAATGAACTGCAGGACGAGGCA
GCGCGGCTATCGTGGCTGGCCACGACGGGCGTTCCTTGCGCAGCTGTGCTCGACGTTGTCACTGAAGCGG
GAAGGGACTGGCTGCTATTGGGCGAAGTGCCGGGGCAGGATCTCCTGTCATCTCACCTTGCTCCTGCCGA
GAAAGTATCCATCATGGCTGATGCAATGCGGCGGCTGCATACGCTTGATCCGGCTACCTGCCCATTCGAC
CACCAAGCGAAACATCGCATCGAGCGAGCACGTACTCGGATGGAAGCCGGTCTTGTCGATCAGGATGATC
TGGACGAAGAGCATCAGGGGCTCGCGCCAGCCGAACTGTTCGCCAGGCTCAAGGCGCGCATGCCCGACGG
CGAGGATCTCGTCGTGACCCATGGCGATGCCTGCTTGCCGAATATCATGGTGGAAAATGGCCGCTTTTCT
GGATTCATCGACTGTGGCCGGCTGGGTGTGGCGGACCGCTATCAGGACATAGCGTTGGCTACCCGTGATA
TTGCTGAAGAGCTTGGCGGCGAATGGGCTGACCGCTTCCTCGTGCTTTACGGTATCGCCGCTCCCGATTC
GCAGCGCATCGCCTTCTATCGCCTTCTTGACGAGTTCTTCTGAGCGGGACTCTGGGGTTCGAAATGACCG
ACCAAGCGACGCCCAACCTGCCATCACGAGATTTCGATTCCACCGCCGCCTTCTATGAAAGGTTGGGCTT
CGGAATCGTTTTCCGGGACGCCGGCTGGATGATCCTCCAGCGCGGGGATCTCATGCTGGAGTTCTTCGCC
CACCCCAACTTGTTTATTGCAGCTTATAATGGTTACAAATAAAGCAATAGCATCACAAATTTCACAAATA
AAGCATTTTTTTCACTGCATTCTAGTTGTGGTTTGTCCAAACTCATCAATGTATCTTATCATGTCTGTAT
ACCGTCGACCTCTAGCTAGAGCTTGGCGTAATCATGGTCATAGCTGTTTCCTGTGTGAAATTGTTATCCG
CTCACAATTCCACACAACATACGAGCCGGAAGCATAAAGTGTAAAGCCTGGGGTGCCTAATGAGTGAGCT
AACTCACATTAATTGCGTTGCGCTCACTGCCCGCTTTCCAGTCGGGAAACCTGTCGTGCCAGCTGCATTA
ATGAATCGGCCAACGCGCGGGGAGAGGCGGTTTGCGTATTGGGCGCTCTTCCGCTTCCTCGCTCACTGAC
TCGCTGCGCTCGGTCGTTCGGCTGCGGCGAGCGGTATCAGCTCACTCAAAGGCGGTAATACGGTTATCCA
CAGAATCAGGGGATAACGCAGGAAAGAACATGTGAGCAAAAGGCCAGCAAAAGGCCAGGAACCGTAAAAA
GGCCGCGTTGCTGGCGTTTTTCCATAGGCTCCGCCCCCCTGACGAGCATCACAAAAATCGACGCTCAAGT
CAGAGGTGGCGAAACCCGACAGGACTATAAAGATACCAGGCGTTTCCCCCTGGAAGCTCCCTCGTGCGCT
CTCCTGTTCCGACCCTGCCGCTTACCGGATACCTGTCCGCCTTTCTCCCTTCGGGAAGCGTGGCGCTTTC
TCATAGCTCACGCTGTAGGTATCTCAGTTCGGTGTAGGTCGTTCGCTCCAAGCTGGGCTGTGTGCACGAA
CCCCCCGTTCAGCCCGACCGCTGCGCCTTATCCGGTAACTATCGTCTTGAGTCCAACCCGGTAAGACACG
ACTTATCGCCACTGGCAGCAGCCACTGGTAACAGGATTAGCAGAGCGAGGTATGTAGGCGGTGCTACAGA
GTTCTTGAAGTGGTGGCCTAACTACGGCTACACTAGAAGAACAGTATTTGGTATCTGCGCTCTGCTGAAG
CCAGTTACCTTCGGAAAAAGAGTTGGTAGCTCTTGATCCGGCAAACAAACCACCGCTGGTAGCGGTGGTT
TTTTTGTTTGCAAGCAGCAGATTACGCGCAGAAAAAAAGGATCTCAAGAAGATCCTTTGATCTTTTCTAC
GGGGTCTGACGCTCAGTGGAACGAAAACTCACGTTAAGGGATTTTGGTCATGAGATTATCAAAAAGGATC
TTCACCTAGATCCTTTTAAATTAAAAATGAAGTTTTAAATCAATCTAAAGTATATATGAGTAAACTTGGT
CTGACAGTTACCAATGCTTAATCAGTGAGGCACCTATCTCAGCGATCTGTCTATTTCGTTCATCCATAGT
TGCCTGACTCCCCGTCGTGTAGATAACTACGATACGGGAGGGCTTACCATCTGGCCCCAGTGCTGCAATG
ATACCGCGAGACCCACGCTCACCGGCTCCAGATTTATCAGCAATAAACCAGCCAGCCGGAAGGGCCGAGC
GCAGAAGTGGTCCTGCAACTTTATCCGCCTCCATCCAGTCTATTAATTGTTGCCGGGAAGCTAGAGTAAG
TAGTTCGCCAGTTAATAGTTTGCGCAACGTTGTTGCCATTGCTACAGGCATCGTGGTGTCACGCTCGTCG
TTTGGTATGGCTTCATTCAGCTCCGGTTCCCAACGATCAAGGCGAGTTACATGATCCCCCATGTTGTGCA
AAAAAGCGGTTAGCTCCTTCGGTCCTCCGATCGTTGTCAGAAGTAAGTTGGCCGCAGTGTTATCACTCAT
GGTTATGGCAGCACTGCATAATTCTCTTACTGTCATGCCATCCGTAAGATGCTTTTCTGTGACTGGTGAG
TACTCAACCAAGTCATTCTGAGAATAGTGTATGCGGCGACCGAGTTGCTCTTGCCCGGCGTCAATACGGG
ATAATACCGCGCCACATAGCAGAACTTTAAAAGTGCTCATCATTGGAAAACGTTCTTCGGGGCGAAAACT
CTCAAGGATCTTACCGCTGTTGAGATCCAGTTCGATGTAACCCACTCGTGCACCCAACTGATCTTCAGCA
TCTTTTACTTTCACCAGCGTTTCTGGGTGAGCAAAAACAGGAAGGCAAAATGCCGCAAAAAAGGGAATAA
GGGCGACACGGAAATGTTGAATACTCATACTCTTCCTTTTTCAATATTATTGAAGCATTTATCAGGGTTA
TTGTCTCATGAGCGGATACATATTTGAATGTATTTAGAAAAATAAACAAATAGGGGTTCCGCGCACATTT
CCCCGAAAAGTGCCACCTGACGTC
Features (pLannotate 1.2.2; 20 found; start..end, strand, type, name):
     28..80      -  misc_feature   bom (fragment): basis of mobility region from pBR322
    235..614     +  enhancer       CMV enhancer: human cytomegalovirus immediate early enhancer
    615..818     +  promoter       CMV promoter: human cytomegalovirus (CMV) immediate early promoter
    814..847     +  LTR            5' LTR (truncated) (fragment): truncated 5' long terminal repeat (LTR) from HIV-1
    863..881     +  promoter       T7 promoter: promoter for bacteriophage T7 RNA polymerase
    935..2029    +  CDS            HLA-A: HLAA_HUMAN - Also known as HLAA. Experimental evidence at protein level: Swiss-Prot protein existence level 1. Allele A*74:01: Presents immunodominant HIV-1 epitopes derived from gag-pol (GQMVHQAISPR, QIYPGIKVR) and rev (RQIHSISER), carrying an aliphatic residue at position 2 and Arg anchor residue at the C-terminus. May contribute to viral load control in chronic HIV-1 infection. From Homo sapiens (Human).
   2109..2333    +  polyA_signal   bGH poly(A) signal: bovine growth hormone polyadenylation signal
   2337..2358    +  promoter       SV40 promoter (fragment): SV40 enhancer and early promoter
   2379..2807    +  rep_origin     f1 ori (sequence partly withheld): f1 bacteriophage origin of replication; arrow indicates direction of (+) strand synthesis
   2821..3150    +  promoter       SV40 promoter: SV40 enhancer and early promoter
   3217..4008    +  CDS            neo: KKA2_KLEPN - Also known as kan, nptII. Experimental evidence at protein level: Swiss-Prot protein existence level 1. Resistance to kanamycin, neomycin, paromomycin, ribostamycin, butirosin and gentamicin B. From Klebsiella pneumoniae.
   4032..4190    +  CDS            ble (fragment): BLE_KLEPN - Experimental evidence at protein level: Swiss-Prot protein existence level 1. Binding protein with a strong affinity to the bleomycin family of antibiotics. Binds to CL990; an antimitotic-antibiotic compound. From Klebsiella pneumoniae.
   4185..4306    +  polyA_signal   SV40 poly(A) signal: SV40 polyadenylation signal
   4379..4395    -  protein_bind   lac operator: The lac repressor binds to the lac operator to inhibit transcription in E. coli. This inhibition can be relieved by adding lactose or isopropyl-β-D-thiogalactopyranoside (IPTG). lac repressor encoded by lacI
   4403..4433    -  promoter       lac promoter: promoter for the E. coli lac operon
   4448..4469    -  protein_bind   CAP binding site: CAP binding activates transcription in the presence of cAMP. E. coli catabolite activator protein
   4482..4574    -  CDS            lacI (fragment): lac repressor; lacI; The lac repressor binds to the lac operator to inhibit transcription in E. coli. This inhibition can be relieved by adding lactose or isopropyl-β-D-thiogalactopyranoside (IPTG).
   4757..5345    -  rep_origin     ori: high-copy-number ColE1/pMB1/pBR322/pUC origin of replication
   5516..6376    -  CDS            AmpR: β-lactamase; bla; confers resistance to ampicillin, carbenicillin, and related antibiotics
   6377..6481    -  promoter       AmpR promoter: bla
