[The description below was written by a language model from this plasmid's Addgene catalogue record and pLannotate feature annotations shown in this document.]
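Description:
A*36:01:01 is a mammalian expression plasmid built on the pcDNA-3 backbone that carries the coding sequence of the human HLA class I heavy chain allele HLA-A*36:01:01. According to the record, the insert was placed between BamHI and EcoRI sites, and the sequenced plasmid is about 6.5 kb. In bacteria it replicates from a high-copy ColE1/pUC-type origin and is selected with ampicillin through the β-lactamase gene and its own promoter. An f1 origin is also present, and short remnants of lac regulatory elements, lacI and the pBR322 bom region are annotated as backbone leftovers.

The HLA-A open reading frame of roughly 1.1 kb sits downstream of the human cytomegalovirus immediate early enhancer and promoter and is followed by the bovine growth hormone polyadenylation signal, an arrangement that gives strong constitutive transcription in transfected mammalian cells. A T7 promoter lies between the CMV promoter and the insert and could support in vitro transcription or serve as a sequencing primer site. No epitope tag or reporter is annotated on the HLA chain. A separate cassette, consisting of the SV40 enhancer/early promoter, the neomycin phosphotransferase gene and the SV40 poly(A) signal, allows G418 selection of stably transfected cells. The small annotated HIV-1 LTR and ble fragments are brief partial matches rather than functional elements.

The stated purpose is overexpression of a single HLA allele. The associated publication concerns a large HLA class I peptidome dataset for epitope prediction, which is consistent with using the plasmid to express one defined allele in cells so that its bound peptides can be profiled, although the record does not name the recipient cell line.
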