Addgene plasmid #203290: A*36:01:01
Purpose: Overexpress HLA allele
Depositing lab: Derin Keskin & Catherine Wu. Depositing organization: Dana-Farber Cancer Institute. Publication: A large peptidome dataset improves HLA class I epitope prediction across most of the human population. Sarkizova S, Klaeger S, Le PM, Li LW, Oliveira G, Keshishian H, Hartigan CR, Zhang W, Braun DA, Ligon KL, Bachireddy P, Zervantonakis IK, Rosenbluth JM, Ouspenskaia T, Law T, Justesen S, Stevens J, Lane WJ, Eisenhaure T, Lan Zhang G, Clauser KR, Hacohen N, Carr SA, Wu CJ, Keskin DB. Nat Biotechnol. 2020 Feb;38(2):199-209. doi: 10.1038/s41587-019-0322-9. Epub 2019 Dec 16. PubMed 31844290.
Backbone
  Vector backbone: pcDNA-3
  Vector type: Mammalian Expression
Growth in bacteria
  Bacterial resistance: Ampicillin, 100 μg/mL
  Growth temperature: 37°C
  Growth strain: NEB Stable
  Copy number: High Copy
Gene/Insert
  Gene/Insert name: A*36:01:01
  Species: H. sapiens (human)
  Entrez Gene: HLA-A (a.k.a. HLAA)
  Cloning method: Restriction Enzyme; 5′ cloning site BamHI (unknown if destroyed); 3′ cloning site EcoRI (unknown if destroyed)
  Sequencing primers: 5′ unknown
Terms and licenses: Academic/Nonprofit Terms; Industry Terms: Not Available to Industry
Depositor comments: Shortname from TIGL: K45
How to cite: A*36:01:01 was a gift from Derin Keskin & Catherine Wu (Addgene plasmid # 203290 ; http://n2t.net/addgene:203290 ; RRID:Addgene_203290)
