>Addgene plasmid #203290 | A*36:01:01 | depositor partial sequence | sequence record 394216 | HLA:HLA00110 A*36:01 1098 bp (K45)
ATGGCCGTCATGGCGCCCCGAACCCTCCTCCTGCTACTCTCGGGGGCCCTGGCCCTGACCCAGACCTGGG
CGGGCTCCCACTCCATGAGGTATTTCTTCACATCCGTGTCCCGGCCCGGCCGCGGGGAGCCCCGCTTCAT
CGCCGTGGGCTACGTGGACGACACGCAGTTCGTGCGGTTCGACAGCGACGCCGCGAGCCAGAAGATGGAG
CCGCGGGCGCCGTGGATAGAGCAGGAGGGGCCGGAGTATTGGGACCAGGAGACACGGAATATGAAGGCCC
ACTCACAGACTGACCGAGCGAACCTGGGGACCCTGCGCGGCTACTACAACCAGAGCGAGGACGGTTCTCA
CACCATCCAGATAATGTATGGCTGCGACGTGGGGCCGGACGGGCGCTTCCTCCGCGGGTACCGGCAGGAC
GCCTACGACGGCAAGGATTACATCGCCCTGAACGAGGACCTGCGCTCTTGGACCGCGGCGGACATGGCAG
CTCAGATCACCAAGCGCAAGTGGGAGGCGGTCCATGCGGCGGAGCAGCGGAGAGTCTACCTGGAGGGCAC
GTGCGTGGAGTGGCTCCGCAGATACCTGGAGAACGGGAAGGAGACGCTGCAGCGCACGGACCCCCCCAAG
ACACATATGACCCACCACCCCATCTCTGACCATGAGGCCACCCTGAGGTGCTGGGCCCTGGGCTTCTACC
CTGCGGAGATCACACTGACCTGGCAGCGGGATGGGGAGGACCAGACCCAGGACACGGAGCTCGTGGAGAC
CAGGCCTGCAGGGGATGGAACCTTCCAGAAGTGGGCGGCTGTGGTGGTGCCTTCTGGAGAGGAGCAGAGA
TACACCTGCCATGTGCAGCATGAGGGTCTGCCCAAGCCCCTCACCCTGAGATGGGAGCTGTCTTCCCAGC
CCACCATCCCCATCGTGGGCATCATTGCTGGCCTGGTTCTCCTTGGAGCTGTGATCACTGGAGCTGTGGT
CGCTGCCGTGATGTGGAGGAGGAAGAGCTCAGATAGAAAAGGAGGGAGTTACACTCAGGCTGCAAGCAGT
GACAGTGCCCAGGGCTCTGATGTGTCTCTCACAGCTTGTAAAGTGTGA
